>Addgene plasmid #170031 | pKB237.1 | addgene full sequence | sequence record 336779 | Addgene NGS Result
GGCTGGCTGGCATAAATATCTCACTCGCAATCAAATTCAGCCGATAGCGGAACGGGAAGGCGACTGGAGT
GCCATGTCCGGTTTTCAACAAACCATGCAAATGCTGAATGAGGGCATCGTTCCCACTGCGATGCTGGTTG
CCAACGATCAGATGGCGCTGGGCGCAATGCGCGCCATTACCGAGTCCGGGCTGCGCGTTGGTGCGGATAT
CTCGGTAGTGGGATACGACGATACCGAAGACAGCTCATGTTATATCCCGCCGTTAACCACCATCAAACAG
GATTTTCGCCTGCTGGGGCAAACCAGCGTGGACCGCTTGCTGCAACTCTCTCAGGGCCAGGCGGTGAAGG
GCAATCAGCTGTTGCCCGTCTCACTGGTGAAAAGAAAAACCACCCTGGCGCCCAATACGCAAACCGCCTC
TCCCCGCGCGTTGGCCGATTCATTAATGCAGCTGGCACGACAGGTTTCCCGACTGGAAAGCGGGCAGTGA
GGCATCAAATAAAACGAAAGGCTCAGTCGAAAGACTGGGCCTTTCGTTTTATCTGTTGTTTGTCGGTGAA
CACTCTCCTGAGTAGGACAAATCCGCCGCCCTAGACCTAGGGCGTTCGGCTGCGGCGAGCGGTATCAGCT
CACTCAAAGGCGGTAATACGTAAATCACTGCATAATTCGTGTCGCTCAAGGCGCACTCCCGTTCTGGATA
ATGTTTTTTGCGCCGACATCATAACGGTTCTGGCTAATATTCTGAAATGAGCTGTTGACAATTAATCATC
GGCTCGTATAATGTGTGGAATTGTGAGCGGATAACAATTTCACACAGGGCCCAAGTTCACTTAAAAAGGA
GATCAACAATGAAAGCAATTTTCGTACTGAAACATCTTAATCATGCTATGGAGTATTTCTGATGAAAGCT
ACTAAACTGGTACTGGGCGCGGTAATCCTGGGTTCTACTCTGCTGGCAGGTTGCTCCAGCAACGCTAAAA
TCGATCAGGGAATTAACCCGTATGTTGGCTTTGAAATGGGTTACGACTGGTTAGGTCGTATGCCGTACAA
AGGCAGCGTTGAAAACGGTGCATACAAAGCTCAGGGCGTTCAACTGACCGCTAAACTGGGTTACCCAATC
ACTGACGACCTGGACATCTACACTCGTCTGGGTGGCATGGTATGGCGTGCAGACACTAAATCCAACGTTT
ATGGTAAAAACCACGACACCGGCGTTTCTCCGGTCTTCGCTGGCGGTGTTGAGTACGCGATCACTCCTGA
AATCGCTACCCGTCTGGAATACCAGTGGACCAACAACATCGGTGACGCACACACCATCGGCACTCGTCCG
GACAACGGTATTGGTACCAGTCAAGAGCCTGCAGCGCCCGCCGCAGAGGCGACTCCTGCTGCTGAAGCTC
CAGCTAGCGAAGCGCCTGCAGCAGAAGCTGCCCCAGCGGATGCTGCCGAAGCCCCAGCCGCTGGCATCAG
TCAGGAACCTGCTGCACCAGCTGCGGAAGCTACACCAGCAGCGGAGGCACCAGCGAGTGAAGCACCGGCT
GCGGAAGCCGCTCCTGCAGATGCCGCTGAGGCTCCAGCTGCGGGTATCGGAGGAACAGGAACAAATGATG
CTGAGGATTGCTGCCTTTCTGTGACTCAGAAGCCTATTCCTGGTTACATCGTCCGTAACTTCCACTACTT
GCTGATCAAGGATGGGTGTAGAGTTCCTGCCGTCGTCTTCACTACTTTGCGAGGTCGTCAGTTATGTGCT
CCTCCTGATCAGTAAACCCTAAGGTCTTCTTTTGCATTACGGGACCATTTGAGGGAAAATTAACGCCGCG
CAGTTTCACATTATAAATTAAACAACCATCTTGCAGAGAAGTATCTTGCGTTACAGTTAATACCCCGCCA
TCCTCATAGGTCGTCACACTAATGGAGTACGCAGATGATACAGCTGCCTGGCGGCAGTAGCGCGGTGGTC
CCACCTGACCCCATGCCGAACTCAGAAGTGAAACTATAAACGCAGAAAGGCCCACCCGAAGGTGAGCCAG
TGTGACTCTAGTAGAGAGCGTTCACCGACAAACAACAGATAAAACGAAAGGCCCAGTCTTTCGACTGAGC
CTTTCGTTTTATTTGATGCCTGGTCATTTGTACAGTTCATCCATGCCCATTACGTCGGTGAAGGCTTTTT
GCCACTCTTTGAAATTGAGTTCAGTTTTCGAATGTTTCAGTTCCGTTTTGCGAAACACATACATCGGCTG
ATTTTTCAGATAGTTCGCGGCCATGGGTTTCGCAAAGGTGTATGTGGTGCGAGCCGTGCTACGGTAGCGT
TTACCGTTACCCGTGGTGTAACTCCATTTAAAGGTAGAAATAATTGTTTTATCATTGGGATACGTCTTTT
TGCTACGACACCAGTCCGCCGCCGTCAGGCTGTTGGTCATCACTGGGCCATCCGCCGGGAAGCCGGTGCC
TTTAACTTGTGCTTCACCTTTAATATGTGAACCTTCGTAAGTGTACCGATAATTCACGGTCAGGCTCGCC
CCATCCTCGAATTGCATGGTGCGATGGACCTGATAGCCACTGCCATCCACCATAGCCGCCTGAAATGGGC
TCATTCCGTCTGGGTAGGGCAGATACTGATGAAAACCATAACCAATATGCGGTACCAGAATCCACGGACT
AAATTGCAAGTCGCCCTTGGTAGATTTCAAATTCAATTCTTCATAGCCGTCGTTCGGGTTGCCGGTGCCT
TGGCCCACCATGTCGAAATCAACTCCGTTGATGCTGCCGAAAATATGCAGTTCATGTGTAGCAGGCAGCG
ACGCCATGTTATCCTCCTCACCTTTCGAAACCATCTAGTATTTCTCCTCTTTACTACGGCTCTACTACTC
GATAGACTTATAACCGAGACGGTAGCCTGATTGAGTTAAACGTAAAGGCAACGAAGAAGGTCTGTACAGA
CGATGTTGTTAAACAGTTTATCAATGGCGGTATCCGACGTCGGCCGTAGGCGTCGGAGATTCCGGAGCGT
AATAGGGAGTAGACGGAACGCGGAAGCGATAAAAATTCTGCCTCGTGATACGCCTATTTTTATAGGTTAA
TGTCATGATAATAATGGTTTATTAGACGTCAGGTGGCACCATGGGAAATGTGCGCGGAACCCCTATTTGT
TTATTTTTCTAAATACATTAAAATATGTATCCGCTCATGAGACAATAACCCTGATAAATGCTTCAATAAT
ATTGAAAAAGGAAGAGTATGAGTATTCAACATTTCAGTGTCGCCCTTATTCACTTTTTTGCGGCATTTTG
CCTTCCCGTTTTTGCTCACCCAGAAACGCTGGTGAAAGTAAAAGATGCTGAAGATCAGTTGGGTGCACGA
GTGGGTTACATCGAACTGGATCTCAACAGCGGTAAGATCCTTGAGAGTTTTCGCCCCGAAGAACGTTTTC
CAATGATGAGCACTTTTAAAGTTCTGCTATGTGGCGCGGTATTATACCGTATTGACGCCGGGCAAGAGCA
ACTCGGTCGCCGCATACACTATTCTCAGAATGACTTGGTTGAGTACTCACCAGTAACAGAAAAGCATCTT
ACGGATGGCATGACAGTAAGAGAATTATGCAGTGCTGCCATAACCATGAGTGATAACACTGCGGCCAACT
TACTTCTGACAACGATCGGAGGACCGAAGGAGCTAACCGCTTTTTTGCACAACATGGGGGATCATGTAAC
TCGCCTTGATCGTTGGGAACCGGAGCTGAATGAAGCCATACCAAACGACGAGCGTGACACCACGATGCCT
GTAGCAATGGCAACAACGTTGCGCAAACTATTAACTGGCGAACTACTTACTCTAGCTTCCCGGCAACAAT
TAATAGACTGGATGGAGGCGGATAAAGTTGCAGGACCACTTCTGCGCTCGGCCCTTCCGGCTGGCTGGTT
TATTGCTGATAAATCTGGAGCCGGTGAGCGTGGATCACGCGGTATCATTGCAGCACTGGGGCCAGATGGT
AAGCCCTCCCGTATCGTAGTTATCTACACGACGGGGAGTCAGGCAACTATGGATGAACGAAATAGACAGA
TCGCTGAGATAGGTGCCTCACTGATTAAGCATTGGTAACTGTCAGACCAAGTTTACGAGCTCGCTTGGAC
TCCTGTTGATAGATCCAGTAATGACATCAGAACTCCATCTGGATTTGTTCAGAACGCTCGGTTGCCGCCG
GGCGTTTTTTATTGGTGAGAATCCAAGCACTAGGGACAGTAAGACGGGTAAGCCTGTTGATGATACCGCT
GCCTTACTGGGTGCATTAGCCAGTCTGAATGACCTGTCACGGGATAATCCGAAGTGGTCAGACTGGAAAA
TCAGAGGGCAGGAACTGCTGAACAGCAAAAAGTCAGATAGCACCACATAGCAGACCAGCCATAAAACGCC
CTGAGAAGCCCGTGACGGGCTTTTCTTGTATTATGGGTAGTTTCCTTGCATGAATCCATAAAAGGCGCCT
GTAGTGCCATTTACCCACATTCACTGCCAGAGCCGTGAGCGCAGCGAACTGAATGTCACGAAAAAGGCAG
CGACTCAGGTGCCTGATGGTCGGAGACAAAAGGAATATTAAGCGATTTGCACGAGCTTGCGAGGGTGCTA
CTTAAGCCTTTAGGGTTTTAAGGTCTGTTTTGTAGAGGAGCAAACAGCGTTTGCGACATCCTTTTGTAAT
ACTGCGGAACTGACTAAAGTAGTGAGTTATACACAGGGCTGGGATCTATTCTTTTTATCTTTTTTTATTC
TTTCTTTATTCTATAAATTATAACCACTTGAATATAAACAAAAAAAACACACAAAGGTCTAGCGGAATTT
ACAGAGGGTCTAGCAGAATTTACAAGTTTTCCAGCAAAGGTCTAGCAGAATTTACAGATACCCACAACTC
AAAGGAAAAGGACATGTAATTATCATTGACTAGCCCATCTCAATTGGTATAGTGATTAAAATCACCTAGA
CCAATTGAGATGTATGTCTGAATTAGTTGTTTTCAAAGCAAATGAACTAGCGATTAGTCGCTATGACTTA
ACGGAGCATGAAACCAAGCTAATTTTATGCTGTGTGGCACTACTCAACCCCACTATTGAAAACCCTACAA
GGAAAGAACGGACGGTATCGTTCACTTATAACCAATACGCTCAGATGATGAACATCAGTAGGGAAAATGC
TTATGGTGTATTAGCTAAAGCAACCAGAGAGCTGATGACGAGAACTGTGGAAATCATGAATCCTTTGGTT
AAAGGCTTTGAGATTTTCCAGTGGACAAACTATGCCAAGTTCTCAAGCGAAAAATTAGAATTAGTTTTTA
GTGAAGAGATATTGCCTTATCTTTTCCAGTTAAAAAAATTCATAAAATATAATCTGGAACATGTTAAGTC
TTTTGAAAACAAATACTCTATGAGGATTTATGAGTGGTTATTAAAAGAACTAACACAAAAGAAAACTCAC
AAGGCAAATATAGAGATTAGCCTTGATGAATTTAAGTTCATGTTAATGCTTGAAAATAACTACCATGAGT
TTAAAAGGCTTAACCAATGGGTTTTGAAACCAATAAGTAAAGATTTAAACACTTACAGCAATATGAAATT
GGTGGTTGATAAGCGAGGCCGCCCGACTGATACGTTGATTTTCCAAGTTGAACTAGATAGACAAATGGAT
CTCGTAACCGAACTTGAGAACAACCAGATAAAAATGAATGGTGACAAAATACCAACAACCATTACATCAG
ATTCCTACCTACATAACGGACTAAGAAAAACACTACACGATGCTTTAACTGCAAAAATTCAGCTCACCAG
TTTTGAGGCAAAATTTTTGAGTGACATGCAAAGTAAGTATGATCTCAATGGTTCGTTCTCATGGCTCACG
CAAAAACAACGAACCACACTAGAGAACATACTGGCTAAATACGGAAGGATCTGAGGTTCTTATGGCTCTT
GTATCTATCAGTGAAGCATCAAGACTAACAAACAAAAGTAGAACAACTGTTCACCGTTACATATCAAAGG
GAAAACTGTCCATATGCACAGATGAAAACGGTGTAAAAAAGATAGATACATCAGAGCTTTTACGAGTTTT
TGGTGCATTCAAAGCTGTTCACCATGAACAGATCGACAATGTAACCTCGAGATTACCGCCTTTGAGTGAG
CTGATACCGCTCGCCGCAGCCGAACGACCGAGCGCAGCGAGTCAGTGAGCGAGGAAGCCTGCATAACGCG
AAGTAATCTTTTCGGTTTTAAAGAAAAAGGGCAGGGTGGTGACACCTTGCCGAAGCGGCATGCATTTACG
TTGACACCATCGAATGGTGCAAAACCTTTCGCGGTATGGCATGATAGCGCCCGGAAGAGAGTCAATTCAG
GGTGGTGAATGTGAAACCAGTAACGTTATACGATGTCGCAGAGTATGCCGGTGTCTCTTATCAGACCGTT
TCCCGCGTGGTGAACCAGGCCAGCCACGTTTCTGCGAAAACGCGGGAAAAAGTGGAAGCGGCGATGGCGG
AGCTGAATTACATTCCCAACCGCGTGGCACAACAACTGGCGGGCAAACAGTCGTTGCTGATTGGCGTTGC
CACCTCCAGTCTGGCCCTGCACGCGCCGTCGCAAATTGTCGCGGCGATTAAATCTCGCGCCGATCAACTG
GGTGCCAGCGTGGTGGTGTCGATGGTAGAACGAAGCGGCGTCGAAGCCTGTAAAGCGGCGGTGCACAATC
TTCTCGCGCAACGCGTCAGTGGGCTGATCATTAACTATCCGCTGGATGACCAGGATGCCATTGCTGTGGA
AGCTGCCTGCACTAATGTTCCGGCGTTATTTCTTGATGTCTCTGACCAGACACCCATCAACAGTATTATT
TTCTCCCATGAAGACGGTACGCGACTGGGCGTGGAGCATCTGGTCGCATTGGGTCACCAGCAAATCGCGC
TGTTAGCGGGCCCATTAAGTTCTGTCTCGGCGCGTCTGCGTCT
Features (pLannotate 1.2.2; 18 found; start..end, strand, type, name):
    496..542     +  terminator     rrnB T1 terminator: transcription terminator T1 from the E. coli rrnB gene
    755..783     +  promoter       tac promoter: strong E. coli promoter; hybrid between the trp and lac UV5 promoters
    791..807     +  protein_bind   lac operator: The lac repressor binds to the lac operator to inhibit transcription in E. coli. This inhibition can be relieved by adding lactose or isopropyl-β-D-thiogalactopyranoside (IPTG). lac repressor encoded by lacI
    902..988     +  CDS            lpp (fragment): LPP_ECOLI - Also known as mlpA, mulI. Experimental evidence at protein level: Swiss-Prot protein existence level 1. An outer membrane lipoprotein that controls the distance between the inner and outer membranes; adding residues to Lpp increases the width of the periplasm (PubMed:29257832). The only protein known to be covalently linked to the peptidoglycan network (PGN) (PubMed:4261992, PubMed:3013869, PubMed:4245367). Also non-covalently binds the PGN (PubMed:3013869). The link between the cell outer membrane and PGN contributes to the maintenance of the structural and functional integrity of
    992..1396    +  CDS            ompA (fragment): OMPA_SHIFL - Experimental evidence at protein level: Swiss-Prot protein existence level 1. (Microbial infection) Serves as a secondary receptor during phage Sf6 infection; infection requires both lipopolysaccharide (LPS) and the OmpA beta-barrel. From Shigella flexneri.
   1595..1762    +  CDS            CCL19 (fragment): CCL19_HUMAN - Also known as ELC, MIP3B, SCYA19. Experimental evidence at protein level: Swiss-Prot protein existence level 1. May play a role not only in inflammatory and immunological responses but also in normal lymphocyte recirculation and homing. May play an important role in trafficking of T-cells in thymus, and T-cell and B-cell migration to secondary lymphoid organs. Binds to chemokine receptor CCR7. Recombinant CCL19 shows potent chemotactic activity for T-cells and B-cells but not for granulocytes and monocytes. Binds to atypical chemokine receptor ACKR4 and mediates the recruitment o
   1743..1907    -  CDS            mKelly2 (fragment): mKelly2 is a basic (constitutively fluorescent) red fluorescent protein published in 2018, derived from Entacmaea quadricolor. It is reported to be a rapidly-maturing monomer with moderate acid sensitivity.
   2001..2028    -  terminator     T7Te terminator: phage T7 early transcription terminator
   2044..2115    -  terminator     rrnB T1 terminator: transcription terminator T1 from the E. coli rrnB gene
   2127..2834    -  CDS            mNeonGreen: mNeonGreen is a basic (constitutively fluorescent) green/yellow fluorescent protein published in 2013, derived from Branchiostoma lanceolatum. It is reported to be a very rapidly-maturing monomer with moderate acid sensitivity.
   3174..3237    +  promoter       AmpR promoter: bla
   3238..4098    +  CDS            AmpR: β-lactamase; bla; confers resistance to ampicillin, carbenicillin, and related antibiotics
   4178..4212    +  terminator     lambda t0 terminator: minimal transcription terminator from phage lambda (Scholtissek and Grosse, 1987)
   4714..4936    +  rep_origin     pSC101 ori: low-copy replication origin that requires the Rep101 protein
   4984..5934    +  CDS            Rep101: RepA protein needed for replication with the pSC101 origin; rep101
   6237..6281    -  terminator     his operon terminator (fragment): This putative transcriptin terminator from the E. coli his operon has a 2-bp deletion introduced during synthesis. Its efficiency has not been determined.
   6303..6380    +  promoter       lacIq promoter: lacI (mutant); In the lacIq allele, a single base change in the promoter boosts expression of the lacI gene about 10-fold.
   6381..490     +  CDS            lacI (across the origin): lac repressor; lacI; The lac repressor binds to the lac operator to inhibit transcription in E. coli. This inhibition can be relieved by adding lactose or isopropyl-β-D-thiogalactopyranoside (IPTG).
