[The description below was written by a language model from this plasmid's Addgene catalogue record and pLannotate feature annotations shown in this document.]
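Description:
pKB237.1 is a low-copy bacterial expression and synthetic-biology plasmid of about 7 kb built on a pSC101* backbone. It replicates from the pSC101 origin with its cognate Rep101 (RepA) protein, and it is selected with ampicillin through a β-lactamase cassette driven by its own promoter and followed by a lambda t0 terminator. The plasmid also carries its own regulator: lacI is expressed from the up-mutated lacIq promoter, so repression of the display cassette does not depend on the host genotype.

The payload consists of two modules arranged convergently and insulated by terminators (rrnB T1, T7Te). In the first, a tac promoter with a lac operator drives an IPTG-inducible fusion protein. This fusion combines an Lpp lipoprotein fragment, an OmpA transmembrane fragment and a tether with a human CCL19 fragment that lacks the alpha-helix sequence. The Lpp-OmpA scaffold, taken from a previously published peptide display system, anchors the fusion in the outer membrane so that the chemokine fragment is presented on the surface of the producing cell. In the second module, mNeonGreen is transcribed from the PvirK promoter as a fluorescent readout. The feature table does not annotate PvirK, but the region upstream of the reporter is unannotated and could contain it. A short annotated match to mKelly2 overlaps the end of the CCL19 segment on the opposite strand and is probably an annotation artefact.

The associated work concerns high-throughput discovery of peptide activators of a bacterial sensor kinase. This plasmid therefore appears to be a truncation variant for testing whether the displayed CCL19 fragment still triggers the PvirK reporter without its helix. The record does not name the kinase.
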