Addgene plasmid #170031: pKB237.1
Purpose: Encodes LacI-controlled expression of surface-displayed CCL19 fragment lacking alpha-helix sequence and PvirK-mNeonGreen reporter
Depositing lab: Jeffrey Tabor. Publication: High-throughput discovery of peptide activators of a bacterial sensor kinase. Brink KR, Mu AM, Hoang KV, Groszman K, Gunn JS, Tabor JJ. bioRxiv 10.1101/2021.06.01.446581.
Backbone
  Vector backbone: pSC101*
  Vector type: Bacterial Expression, Synthetic Biology
Growth in bacteria
  Bacterial resistance: Ampicillin, 100 μg/mL
  Growth temperature: 37°C
  Growth strain: DH5alpha
  Copy number: Low Copy
Gene/Insert 1
  Gene/Insert name: mNeonGreen
  Species: Branchiostoma lanceolatum
  Promoter: PvirK
  Cloning method: Unknown
  Sequencing primers: 5′ CGTCTAAGAAACCATTATTATCATGACATTAAC
Gene/Insert 2
  Gene/Insert name: CCL19 Δ alpha-helix
  Species: H. sapiens (human), Synthetic; Escherichia coli
  Promoter: Ptac
  Tag / fusion protein: Lpp (N terminal on insert); OmpA (N terminal on insert); Tether (N terminal on insert)
  Cloning method: Unknown
  Sequencing primers: 5′ CGGTATCAGCTCACTCAAAGG
Resource information
  A portion of this plasmid was derived from a plasmid made by: Peptide display fusion protein sequence was obtained from Bryan Davies and was originally published in Tucker et al. 2018 (DOI:10.1016/j.cell.2017.12.009).
Terms and licenses: Academic/Nonprofit Terms; Industry Terms: Not Available to Industry
Depositor comments: Peptide display fusion protein sequence was obtained from Bryan Davies and was originally published in Tucker et al. 2018 (DOI:10.1016/j.cell.2017.12.009). Tucker AT, Leonard SP, DuBois CD, Knauf GA, Cunningham AL, Wilke CO, Trent MS, Davies BW. Discovery of Next-Generation Antimicrobials through Bacterial Self-Screening of Surface-Displayed Peptide Libraries. Cell. 2018 Jan 25;172(3):618-628.e13. doi: 10.1016/j.cell.2017.12.009. Epub 2018 Jan 4. PMID: 29307492; PMCID: PMC5786472. Please visit https://www.biorxiv.org/content/10.1101/2021.06.01.446581v1 for bioRxiv preprint.
How to cite: pKB237.1 was a gift from Jeffrey Tabor (Addgene plasmid # 170031 ; http://n2t.net/addgene:170031 ; RRID:Addgene_170031)
